>Addgene plasmid #243048 | AiP20007 - pAAV-AiE2669m-minBG-SYFP2-WPRE3-BGHpA | addgene full sequence | sequence record 490207 | Addgene NGS Result
CCTGCAGGCAGCTGCGCGCTCGCTCGCTCACTGAGGCCGCCCGGGCGTCGGGCGACCTTTGGTCGCCCGG
CCTCAGTGAGCGAGCGAGCGCGCAGAGAGGGAGTGGCCAACTCCATCACTAGGGGTTCCTGCGGCCGCAC
GCGTAGAGGGCAGACAGAGACCCTCGTCTCCACCTCCTTTGACTGACTAATGGGGCTGGATATAATCTGT
TTTACAAAAGGACAGCTTTTCAGAGCTGTTTCTATCTAAGGTTGCTCTGAATAGCCATCTCGAAATATGC
CAGAGAAGAATATTTAGAGGCGGCCTATTTTGGTCTCCCACAAAGATTTCACAGGGAAAATGTATTTGTG
TTCTATTTATACAACTAAAAATATGCATCAGCCCGGGGAAACTGGCTCTTTGCTGCCTTTGAAGTGAAGG
ATGGGTTAATTTCTAAGAAAGTAAAAGCAAATGTAGTGCAGGCACCACGGATGCTGCCAGACACCAGCGT
TTAAGTGGCTTGAATGGAAGAGCACACCCCAAGTATTTGAAGTAGGTGAGGAGAGAGACCAGGTCTCCAG
AGTTGGGCCTGCAGTGGCCAGGGTAAGTCCAAGGGGCAGTATGACGCAGAACAGAGTGGCAACCTCTACC
AGTAGTAGAATTCAGGTCTCATTCCTAACCTCCCATAAAGCAGAGAATATTGCACTCTCTTTCTCGCCGG
CGGAGCTCGGGCTGGGCATAAAAGTCAGGGCAGAGCCATCTATTGCTTACATTTGCTTCTGGGATCCAGA
TCTTTCGAAGCTAGCGCTACCGGTCGCCACCATGGTGAGCAAGGGCGAGGAGCTGTTCACCGGGGTGGTG
CCCATCCTGGTCGAGCTGGACGGCGACGTAAACGGCCACAAGTTCAGCGTGTCCGGCGAGGGCGAGGGCG
ATGCCACCTACGGCAAGCTGACCCTGAAGCTGATCTGCACCACCGGCAAGCTGCCCGTGCCCTGGCCCAC
CCTCGTGACCACCCTGGGCTACGGCGTGCAGTGCTTCGCCCGCTACCCCGACCACATGAAGCAGCACGAC
TTCTTCAAGTCCGCCATGCCCGAAGGCTACGTCCAGGAGCGCACCATCTTCTTCAAGGACGACGGCAACT
ACAAGACCCGCGCCGAGGTGAAGTTCGAGGGCGACACCCTGGTGAACCGCATCGAGCTGAAGGGCATCGA
CTTCAAGGAGGACGGCAACATCCTGGGGCACAAGCTGGAGTACAACTACAACAGCCACAACGTCTATATC
ACCGCCGACAAGCAGAAGAACGGCATCAAGGCCAACTTCAAGATCCGCCACAACATCGAGGACGGCGGCG
TGCAGCTCGCCGACCACTACCAGCAGAACACCCCCATCGGCGACGGCCCCGTGCTGCTGCCCGACAACCA
CTACCTGAGCTACCAGTCCAAGCTGAGCAAAGACCCCAACGAGAAGCGCGATCACATGGTCCTGCTGGAG
TTCGTGACCGCCGCCGGGATCACTCTCGGCATGGACGAGCTGTACAAGTAAGTCGACGGCGCGCCGCGGC
CGCGAATTCGATATCATAATCAACCTCTGGATTACAAAATTTGTGAAAGATTGACTGGTATTCTTAACTA
TGTTGCTCCTTTTACGCTATGTGGATACGCTGCTTTAATGCCTTTGTATCATGCTATTGCTTCCCGTATG
GCTTTCATTTTCTCCTCCTTGTATAAATCCTGGTTAGTTCTTGCCACGGCGGAACTCATCGCCGCCTGCC
TTGCCCGCTGCTGGACAGGGGCTCGGCTGTTGGGCACTGACAATTCCGTGGCTCGAGAGATCTTCGACTG
TGCCTTCTAGTTGCCAGCCATCTGTTGTTTGCCCCTCCCCCGTGCCTTCCTTGACCCTGGAAGGTGCCAC
TCCCACTGTCCTTTCCTAATAAAATGAGGAAATTGCATCGCATTGTCTGAGTAGGTGTCATTCTATTCTG
GGGGGTGGGGTGGGGCAGGACAGCAAGGGGGAGGATTGGGAAGACAATAGCAGGCATGAGATCTCACGTG
CGGACCGAGCGGCCGCAGGAACCCCTAGTGATGGAGTTGGCCACTCCCTCTCTGCGCGCTCGCTCGCTCA
CTGAGGCCGGGCGACCAAAGGTCGCCCGACGCCCGGGCTTTGCCCGGGCGGCCTCAGTGAGCGAGCGAGC
GCGCAGCTGCCTGCAGGGGCGCCTGATGCGGTATTTTCTCCTTACGCATCTGTGCGGTATTTCACACCGC
ATA
[95 nt withheld, positions 2244-2338]
T
[46 nt withheld, positions 2340-2385]
C
[141 nt withheld, positions 2387-2527]
CCTTTGACGTTGGAGTCCACGTTCTTT
[37 nt withheld, positions 2555-2591]
ACTCTATCTCGGGCTATTCTTTTGATTTATAAGGGATTTTGCCGATTTCGGTCTATTGGTTAAAAAATGA
GCTGATTTAACAAAAATTTAACGCGAATTTTAACAAAATATTAACGTTTACAATTTTATGGTGCACTCTC
AGTACAATCTGCTCTGATGCCGCATAGTTAAGCCAGCCCCGACACCCGCCAACACCCGCTGACGCGCCCT
GACGGGCTTGTCTGCTCCCGGCATCCGCTTACAGACAAGCTGTGACCGTCTCCGGGAGCTGCATGTGTCA
GAGGTTTTCACCGTCATCACCGAAACGCGCGAGACGAAAGGGCCTCGTGATACGCCTATTTTTATAGGTT
AATGTCATGATAATAATGGTTTCTTAGACGTCAGGTGGCACTTTTCGGGGAAATGTGCGCGGAACCCCTA
TTTGTTTATTTTTCTAAATACATTCAAATATGTATCCGCTCATGAGACAATAACCCTGATAAATGCTTCA
ATAATATTGAAAAAGGAAGAGTATGAGTATTCAACATTTCCGTGTCGCCCTTATTCCCTTTTTTGCGGCA
TTTTGCCTTCCTGTTTTTGCTCACCCAGAAACGCTGGTGAAAGTAAAAGATGCTGAAGATCAGTTGGGTG
CACGAGTGGGTTACATCGAACTGGATCTCAACAGCGGTAAGATCCTTGAGAGTTTTCGCCCCGAAGAACG
TTTTCCAATGATGAGCACTTTTAAAGTTCTGCTATGTGGCGCGGTATTATCCCGTATTGACGCCGGGCAA
GAGCAACTCGGTCGCCGCATACACTATTCTCAGAATGACTTGGTTGAGTACTCACCAGTCACAGAAAAGC
ATCTTACGGATGGCATGACAGTAAGAGAATTATGCAGTGCTGCCATAACCATGAGTGATAACACTGCGGC
CAACTTACTTCTGACAACGATCGGAGGACCGAAGGAGCTAACCGCTTTTTTGCACAACATGGGGGATCAT
GTAACTCGCCTTGATCGTTGGGAACCGGAGCTGAATGAAGCCATACCAAACGACGAGCGTGACACCACGA
TGCCTGTAGCAATGGCAACAACGTTGCGCAAACTATTAACTGGCGAACTACTTACTCTAGCTTCCCGGCA
ACAATTAATAGACTGGATGGAGGCGGATAAAGTTGCAGGACCACTTCTGCGCTCGGCCCTTCCGGCTGGC
TGGTTTATTGCTGATAAATCTGGAGCCGGTGAGCGTGGGTCTCGCGGTATCATTGCAGCACTGGGGCCAG
ATGGTAAGCCCTCCCGTATCGTAGTTATCTACACGACGGGGAGTCAGGCAACTATGGATGAACGAAATAG
ACAGATCGCTGAGATAGGTGCCTCACTGATTAAGCATTGGTAACTGTCAGACCAAGTTTACTCATATATA
CTTTAGATTGATTTAAAACTTCATTTTTAATTTAAAAGGATCTAGGTGAAGATCCTTTTTGATAATCTCA
TGACCAAAATCCCTTAACGTGAGTTTTCGTTCCACTGAGCGTCAGACCCCGTAGAAAAGATCAAAGGATC
TTCTTGAGATCCTTTTTTTCTGCGCGTAATCTGCTGCTTGCAAACAAAAAAACCACCGCTACCAGCGGTG
GTTTGTTTGCCGGATCAAGAGCTACCAACTCTTTTTCCGAAGGTAACTGGCTTCAGCAGAGCGCAGATAC
CAAATACTGTTCTTCTAGTGTAGCCGTAGTTAGGCCACCACTTCAAGAACTCTGTAGCACCGCCTACATA
CCTCGCTCTGCTAATCCTGTTACCAGTGGCTGCTGCCAGTGGCGATAAGTCGTGTCTTACCGGGTTGGAC
TCAAGACGATAGTTACCGGATAAGGCGCAGCGGTCGGGCTGAACGGGGGGTTCGTGCACACAGCCCAGCT
TGGAGCGAACGACCTACACCGAACTGAGATACCTACAGCGTGAGCTATGAGAAAGCGCCACGCTTCCCGA
AGGGAGAAAGGCGGACAGGTATCCGGTAAGCGGCAGGGTCGGAACAGGAGAGCGCACGAGGGAGCTTCCA
GGGGGAAACGCCTGGTATCTTTATAGTCCTGTCGGGTTTCGCCACCTCTGACTTGAGCGTCGATTTTTGT
GATGCTCGTCAGGGGGGCGGAGCCTATGGAAAAACGCCAGCAACGCGGCCTTTTTACGGTTCCTGGCCTT
TTGCTGGCCTTTTGCTCACATGT
Features (pLannotate 1.2.2; 14 found; start..end, strand, type, name):
     12..39      +  repeat_region  AAV2 ITR (fragment): inverted terminal repeat of adeno-associated virus serotype 2 inverted
     68..95      +  repeat_region  AAV2 ITR (fragment): inverted terminal repeat of adeno-associated virus serotype 2 inverted
    802..1518    +  CDS            SYFP2: SYFP2 is a basic (constitutively fluorescent) yellow fluorescent protein published in 2006, derived from Aequorea victoria. It is reported to be a very rapidly-maturing monomer with moderate acid sensitivity.
   1558..1715    +  misc_feature   WPRE (fragment): woodchuck hepatitis virus posttranscriptional regulatory element
   1721..1801    +  misc_feature   WPRE (fragment): woodchuck hepatitis virus posttranscriptional regulatory element
   1818..1929    +  polyA_signal   bGH poly(A) signal: bovine growth hormone polyadenylation signal
   2047..2187    +  repeat_region  AAV2 ITR: inverted terminal repeat of adeno-associated virus serotype 2 inverted
   2192..2243    -  misc_feature   bom (fragment): basis of mobility region from pBR322
   2262..2717    +  rep_origin     f1 ori (sequence partly withheld): f1 bacteriophage origin of replication; arrow indicates direction of (+) strand synthesis
   2718..2767    -  misc_feature   bom (fragment): basis of mobility region from pBR322
   2869..2904    -  CDS            rop (fragment): Rop protein, which maintains plasmids at low copy number; rop
   2999..3103    +  promoter       AmpR promoter: bla
   3104..3964    +  CDS            AmpR: β-lactamase; bla; confers resistance to ampicillin, carbenicillin, and related antibiotics
   4135..4723    +  rep_origin     ori: high-copy-number ColE1/pMB1/pBR322/pUC origin of replication
