[The description below was written by a language model from this plasmid's Addgene catalogue record and pLannotate feature annotations shown in this document.]
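Description:
AiP20007 - pAAV-AiE2669m-minBG-SYFP2-WPRE3-BGHpA is an AAV transfer plasmid built on a pAAV2 backbone and intended for packaging an enhancer-driven fluorescent reporter into recombinant adeno-associated virus for delivery to brain tissue. It is maintained in bacteria as a high-copy plasmid through a ColE1/pUC-type origin and selected with ampicillin via the β-lactamase gene and its own promoter. An f1 phage origin is also present, along with small remnants of the pBR322 bom and rop regions. The annotated sequence is 4,784 nt. AAV2 inverted terminal repeats flank the expression cassette, with the left ITR detected only as short fragments and the right ITR annotated in full. The ITRs supply the cis signals for replication and encapsidation of the viral genome.

Between the ITRs, the name indicates that the AiE2669m enhancer sits upstream of a minimal beta-globin promoter (minBG). Neither element is called out in the automated feature table, but they presumably occupy the unannotated stretch ahead of the coding sequence. The minimal promoter has little activity by itself, so expression depends on the enhancer, which the record describes as designed to direct transgene expression in specific populations of brain cells. The record does not state which populations. The reporter is SYFP2, a rapidly maturing monomeric yellow fluorescent protein derived from Aequorea victoria. It is followed by WPRE3, a shortened woodchuck hepatitis virus posttranscriptional element (annotated as two WPRE fragments) that boosts transcript stability and expression, and by the bovine growth hormone polyadenylation signal. The construct is used to label and evaluate the cell types in which the enhancer is active after AAV delivery.
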