Addgene plasmid #243048: AiP20007 - pAAV-AiE2669m-minBG-SYFP2-WPRE3-BGHpA
Purpose: AiE2669m is an enhancer sequence designed to drive AAV-mediated transgene expression in specific populations of brain cells.
Depositing lab: Allen Institute for Brain Science & Bosiljka Tasic. Depositing organization: Allen Institute.
Backbone
  Vector backbone: pAAV2
  Vector type: AAV
Growth in bacteria
  Bacterial resistance: Ampicillin, 100 μg/mL
  Growth temperature: 37°C
  Growth strain: NEB Stable
  Copy number: High Copy
Gene/Insert
  Gene/Insert name: SYFP2
  Species: Synthetic
  Cloning method: Gibson Cloning
Terms and licenses: Academic/Nonprofit Terms; Industry Terms: Not Available to Industry
How to cite: AiP20007 - pAAV-AiE2669m-minBG-SYFP2-WPRE3-BGHpA was a gift from Allen Institute for Brain Science & Bosiljka Tasic (Addgene plasmid # 243048 ; http://n2t.net/addgene:243048 ; RRID:Addgene_243048)
